>Addgene plasmid #203495 | pAG416GALL-SARS-CoV_3CL | addgene full sequence | sequence record 402789 | Addgene NGS Result
TTGAGATCCTTTTTTTCTGCGCGTAATCTGCTGCTTGCAAACAAAAAAACCACCGCTACCAGCGGTGGTT
TGTTTGCCGGATCAAGAGCTACCAACTCTTTTTCCGAAGGTAACTGGCTTCAGCAGAGCGCAGATACCAA
ATACTGTTCTTCTAGTGTAGCCGTAGTTAGGCCACCACTTCAAGAACTCTGTAGCACCGCCTACATACCT
CGCTCTGCTAATCCTGTTACCAGTGGCTGCTGCCAGTGGCGATAAGTCGTGTCTTACCGGGTTGGACTCA
AGACGATAGTTACCGGATAAGGCGCAGCGGTCGGGCTGAACGGGGGGTTCGTGCACACAGCCCAGCTTGG
AGCGAACGACCTACACCGAACTGAGATACCTACAGCGTGAGCTATGAGAAAGCGCCACGCTTCCCGAAGG
GAGAAAGGCGGACAGGTATCCGGTAAGCGGCAGGGTCGGAACAGGAGAGCGCACGAGGGAGCTTCCAGGG
GGAAACGCCTGGTATCTTTATAGTCCTGTCGGGTTTCGCCACCTCTGACTTGAGCGTCGATTTTTGTGAT
GCTCGTCAGGGGGGCGGAGCCTATGGAAAAACGCCAGCAACGCGGCCTTTTTACGGTTCCTGGCCTTTTG
CTGGCCTTTTGCTCACATGTTCTTTCCTGCGTTATCCCCTGATTCTGTGGATAACCGTATTACCGCCTTT
GAGTGAGCTGATACCGCTCGCCGCAGCCGAACGACCGAGCGCAGCGAGTCAGTGAGCGAGGAAGCGGAAG
AGCGCCCAATACGCAAACCGCCTCTCCCCGCGCGTTGGCCGATTCATTAATGCAGCTGGCACGACAGGTT
TCCCGACTGGAAAGCGGGCAGTGAGCGCAACGCAATTAATGTGAGTTAGCTCACTCATTAGGCACCCCAG
GCTTTACACTTTATGCTTCCGGCTCGTATGTTGTGTGGAATTGTGAGCGGATAACAATTTCACACAGGAA
ACAGCTATGACCATGATTACGCCAAGCGCGCAATTAACCCTCACTAAAGGGAACAAAAGCTGGAGCTCTA
TGACCATGATTACGCCAAGCGGCTCGTGACAGCCCTCCGAAGGAAGACTCTCCTCCGTGCGTCCTCGTCT
TCACCGGTCGCGTTCCTGAAACGCAGATGTGCCTCGCGCCGCACTGCTCCGAACAATAAAGATTCTACAA
TACTAGCTTTTATGGTTATGAAGAGGAAAAATTGGCAGTAACCTGGCCCCACAAACCTTCAAATGAACGA
ATCAAATTAACAACCATAGGATGATAATGCGATTAGTTTTTTAGCCTTATTTCTGGGGTAATTAATCAGC
GAAGCGATGATTTTTGATCTATTAACAGATATATAAATGCAAAAACTGCATAACCACTTTAACTAATACT
TTCAACATTTTCGGTTTGTATTACTTCTTATTCAAATGTAATAAAAGTATCAACAAAAAATTGTTAATAT
ACCTCTATACTTTAACGTCAAGGAGAAAAAACCCCGGATCCGGAATTCCAGCTGACCACCGACTAGTGGA
TCCCCCATCACAAGTTTGTACAAAAAAGCAGGCTACAAAATGAGT
[897 nt withheld, positions 1586-2482]
TCTGGTGTTACCTTCCAATAAAACCCAGCTTTCTTGTACTAAGTGGTGATGGGCTGCAGGAATTCGATAT
CAAGCTTATCGATACCGTCGACCTCGAGTCATGTAATTAGTTATGTCACGCTTACATTCACGCCCTCCCC
CCACATCCGCTCTAACCGAAAAGGAAGGAGTTAGACAACCTGAAGTCTAGGTCCCTATTTATTTTTTTAT
AGTTATGTTAGTATTAAGAACGTTATTTATATTTCAAATTTTTCTTTTTTTTCTGTACAGACGCGTGTAC
GCATGTAACATTATACTGAAAACCTTGCTTGAGAAGGTTTTGGGACGCTCGAAGGCTTTAATTTGCGGCC
GGTACCCAATTCGCCCTATAGTGAGTCGTATTACGCGCGCTCACTGGCCGTCGTTTTACAACGTCGTGAC
TGGGAAAACCCTGGCGTTACCCAACTTAATCGCCTTGCAGCACATCCCCCTTTCGCCAGCTGGCGTAATA
GCGAAGAGGCCCGCACCGATCGCCCTTCCCAACAGTTGCGCAGCCTGAATGGCGAATGG
[124 nt withheld, positions 3032-3155]
C
[91 nt withheld, positions 3157-3247]
A
[49 nt withheld, positions 3249-3297]
CCTTTGACGTTGGAGTCCACGTTCTTT
[37 nt withheld, positions 3325-3361]
ACCCTATCTCGGTCTATTCTTTTGATTTATAAGGGATTTTGCCGATTTCGGCCTATTGGTTAAAAAATGA
GCTGATTTAACAAAAATTTAACGCGAATTTTAACAAAATATTAACGCTTACAATTTCCTGATGCGGTATT
TTCTCCTTACGCATCTGTGCGGTATTTCACACCGCATAGGGTAATAACTGATATAATTAAATTGAAGCTC
TAATTTGTGAGTTTAGTATACATGCATTTACTTATAATACAGTTTTTTAGTTTTGCTGGCCGCATCTTCT
CAAATATGCTTCCCAGCCTGCTTTTCTGTAACGTTCACCCTCTACCTTAGCATCCCTTCCCTTTGCAAAT
AGTCCTCTTCCAACAATAATAATGTCAGATCCTGTAGAGACCACATCATCCACGGTTCTATACTGTTGAC
CCAATGCGTCTCCCTTGTCATCTAAACCCACACCGGGTGTCATAATCAACCAATCGTAACCTTCATCTCT
TCCACCCATGTCTCTTTGAGCAATAAAGCCGATAACAAAATCTTTGTCGCTCTTCGCAATGTCAACAGTA
CCCTTAGTATATTCTCCAGTAGATAGGGAGCCCTTGCATGACAATTCTGCTAACATCAAAAGGCCTCTAG
GTTCCTTTGTTACTTCTTCTGCCGCCTGCTTCAAACCGCTAACAATACCTGGGCCCACCACACCGTGTGC
ATTCGTAATGTCTGCCCATTCTGCTATTCTGTATACACCCGCAGAGTACTGCAATTTGACTGTATTACCA
ATGTCAGCAAATTTTCTGTCTTCGAAGAGTAAAAAATTGTACTTGGCGGATAATGCCTTTAGCGGCTTAA
CTGTGCCCTCCATGGAAAAATCAGTCAAGATATCCACATGTGTTTTTAGTAAACAAATTTTGGGACCTAA
TGCTTCAACTAACTCCAGTAATTCCTTGGTGGTACGAACATCCAATGAAGCACACAAGTTTGTTTGCTTT
TCGTGCATGATATTAAATAGCTTGGCAGCAACAGGACTAGGATGAGTAGCAGCACGTTCCTTATATGTAG
CTTTCGACATGATTTATCTTCGTTTCCTGCAGGTTTTTGTTCTGTGCAGTTGGGTTAAGAATACTGGGCA
ATTTCATGTTTCTTCAACACTACATATGCGTATATATACCAATCTAAGTCTGTGCTCCTTCCTTCGTTCT
TCCTTCTGTTCGGAGATTACCGAATCAAAAAAATTTCAAGGAAACCGAAATCAAAAAAAAGAATAAAAAA
AAAATGATGAATTGAAAAGGTGGTATGGTGCACTCTCAGTACAATCTGCTCTGATGCCGCATAGTTAAGC
CAGCCCCGACACCCGCCAACACCCGCTGACGCGCCCTGACGGGCTTGTCTGCTCCCGGCATCCGCTTACA
GACAAGCTGTGACCGTCTCCGGGAGCTGCATGTGTCAGAGGTTTTCACCGTCATCACCGAAACGCGCGAG
ACGAAAGGGCCTCGTGATACGCCTATTTTTATAGGTTAATGTCATGATAATAATGGTTTCTTAGACGGAT
CGCTTGCCTGTAACTTACACGCGCCTCGTATCTTTTAATGATGGAATAATTTGGGAATTTACTCTGTGTT
TATTTATTTTTATGTTTTGTATTTGGATTTTAGAAAGTAAATAAAGAAGGTAGAAGAGTTACGGAATGAA
GAAAAAAAAATAAACAAAGGTTTAAAAAATTTCAACAAAAAGCGTACTTTACATATATATTTATTAGACA
AGAAAAGCAGATTAAATAGATATACATTCGATTAACGATAAGTAAAATGTAAAATCACAGGATTTTCGTG
TGTGGTCTTCTACACAGACAAGATGAAACAATTCGGCATTAATACCTGAGAGCAGGAAGAGCAAGATAAA
AGGTAGTATTTGTTGGCGATCCCCCTAGAGTCTTTTACATCTTCGGAAAACAAAAACTATTTTTTCTTTA
ATTTCTTTTTTTACTTTCTATTTTTAATTTATATATTTATATTAAAAAATTTAAATTATAATTATTTTTA
TAGCACGTGATGAAAAGGACCCAGGTGGCACTTTTCGGGGAAATGTGCGCGGAACCCCTATTTGTTTATT
TTTCTAAATACATTCAAATATGTATCCGCTCATGAGACAATAACCCTGATAAATGCTTCAATAATATTGA
AAAAGGAAGAGTATGAGTATTCAACATTTCCGTGTCGCCCTTATTCCCTTTTTTGCGGCATTTTGCCTTC
CTGTTTTTGCTCACCCAGAAACGCTGGTGAAAGTAAAAGATGCTGAAGATCAGTTGGGTGCACGAGTGGG
TTACATCGAACTGGATCTCAACAGCGGTAAGATCCTTGAGAGTTTTCGCCCCGAAGAACGTTTTCCAATG
ATGAGCACTTTTAAAGTTCTGCTATGTGGCGCGGTATTATCCCGTATTGACGCCGGGCAAGAGCAACTCG
GTCGCCGCATACACTATTCTCAGAATGACTTGGTTGAGTACTCACCAGTCACAGAAAAGCATCTTACGGA
TGGCATGACAGTAAGAGAATTATGCAGTGCTGCCATAACCATGAGTGATAACACTGCGGCCAACTTACTT
CTGACAACGATCGGAGGACCGAAGGAGCTAACCGCTTTTTTGCACAACATGGGGGATCATGTAACTCGCC
TTGATCGTTGGGAACCGGAGCTGAATGAAGCCATACCAAACGACGAGCGTGACACCACGATGCCTGTAGC
AATGGCAACAACGTTGCGCAAACTATTAACTGGCGAACTACTTACTCTAGCTTCCCGGCAACAATTAATA
GACTGGATGGAGGCGGATAAAGTTGCAGGACCACTTCTGCGCTCGGCCCTTCCGGCTGGCTGGTTTATTG
CTGATAAATCTGGAGCCGGTGAGCGTGGGTCTCGCGGTATCATTGCAGCACTGGGGCCAGATGGTAAGCC
CTCCCGTATCGTAGTTATCTACACGACGGGGAGTCAGGCAACTATGGATGAACGAAATAGACAGATCGCT
GAGATAGGTGCCTCACTGATTAAGCATTGGTAACTGTCAGACCAAGTTTACTCATATATACTTTAGATTG
ATTTAAAACTTCATTTTTAATTTAAAAGGATCTAGGTGAAGATCCTTTTTGATAATCTCATGACCAAAAT
CCCTTAACGTGAGTTTTCGTTCCACTGAGCGTCAGACCCCGTAGAAAAGATCAAAGGATCTTC
Features (pLannotate 1.2.2; 23 found; start..end, strand, type, name):
      1..589     +  rep_origin     ori: high-copy-number ColE1/pMB1/pBR322/pUC origin of replication
    772..864     +  CDS            lacI (fragment): lac repressor; lacI; The lac repressor binds to the lac operator to inhibit transcription in E. coli. This inhibition can be relieved by adding lactose or isopropyl-β-D-thiogalactopyranoside (IPTG).
    877..898     +  protein_bind   CAP binding site: CAP binding activates transcription in the presence of cAMP. E. coli catabolite activator protein
    913..943     +  promoter       lac promoter: promoter for the E. coli lac operon
    951..967     +  protein_bind   lac operator: The lac repressor binds to the lac operator to inhibit transcription in E. coli. This inhibition can be relieved by adding lactose or isopropyl-β-D-thiogalactopyranoside (IPTG). lac repressor encoded by lacI
   1012..1030    +  promoter       T3 promoter: promoter for bacteriophage T3 RNA polymerase
   1076..1495    +  promoter       GAL1 promoter: S. cerevisiae GAL1; inducible promoter, regulated by Gal4
   1550..1574    +  protein_bind   attB1: mutant version of attB; recombination site for the Gateway® BP reaction BP Clonase™
   1583..2500    +  CDS            R1A_SARS (fragment) (sequence partly withheld): Experimental evidence at protein level: Swiss-Prot protein existence level 1. [Non-structural protein 10]: Plays a pivotal role in viral transcription by stimulating both nsp14 3'-5' exoribonuclease and nsp16 2'-O-methyltransferase activities. Therefore plays an essential role in viral mRNAs cap methylation. From Severe acute respiratory syndrome coronavirus (SARS-CoV).
   2505..2529    -  protein_bind   attB2: mutant version of attB; recombination site for the Gateway® BP reaction BP Clonase™
   2533..2580    +  misc_feature   MCS (fragment): pBluescript multiple cloning site
   2581..2828    +  terminator     CYC1 terminator: S. cerevisiae CYC1; transcription terminator for CYC1
   2847..2865    -  promoter       T7 promoter: promoter for bacteriophage T7 RNA polymerase
   2873..3028    +  CDS            lacZα (fragment): LacZα fragment of β-galactosidase; lacZ fragment
   3032..3460    +  rep_origin     f1 ori (sequence partly withheld): f1 bacteriophage origin of replication; arrow indicates direction of (+) strand synthesis
   3488..3539    -  misc_feature   bom (fragment): basis of mobility region from pBR322
   3618..4421    -  CDS            URA3: orotidine-5'-phosphate decarboxylase, required for uracil biosynthesis; S. cerevisiae URA3; yeast auxotrophic marker, counterselectable with 5-fluoroorotic acid (5-FOA)
   4422..4637    -  promoter       URA3 promoter: S. cerevisiae URA3
   4645..4694    -  misc_feature   bom (fragment): basis of mobility region from pBR322
   4796..4831    -  CDS            rop (fragment): Rop protein, which maintains plasmids at low copy number; rop
   4899..5402    -  misc_feature   CEN/ARS: S. cerevisiae CEN6 centromere fused to an autonomously replicating sequence
   5439..5543    +  promoter       AmpR promoter: bla
   5544..6404    +  CDS            AmpR: β-lactamase; bla; confers resistance to ampicillin, carbenicillin, and related antibiotics
