[The description below was written by a language model from this plasmid's Addgene catalogue record and pLannotate feature annotations shown in this document.]
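Description:
pAG416GALL-SARS-CoV_3CL is a yeast expression shuttle plasmid of about 6.6 kb, built on the Gateway destination backbone pAG416GALL-ccdB-6stop. In E. coli it replicates from a high-copy ColE1/pUC-type origin and is selected with ampicillin through the β-lactamase gene. An f1 origin and remnants of a pBluescript-style cloning region (lac promoter/operator, lacZα fragment, T3 and T7 promoters) are carried over from the parental vector. In Saccharomyces cerevisiae it is maintained by a CEN6/ARS element, which gives stable, low-copy centromeric propagation. Selection there relies on URA3 under its own promoter, which complements uracil auxotrophy and can be counterselected with 5-FOA.

The payload is the SARS-CoV 3CL (main) protease coding sequence. It is annotated as a roughly 0.9 kb fragment of the viral replicase polyprotein 1a; the nsp10 functional text attached to that annotation is generic to the polyprotein entry rather than specific to this segment. The insert was introduced by Gateway recombination and is therefore flanked by attB1 and attB2 sites. Transcription is driven by the GALL promoter, which the automated annotation labels as GAL1. GALL is an attenuated GAL1 derivative that remains Gal4-regulated and galactose-inducible but gives weaker expression. Transcription ends at the CYC1 terminator. No epitope tag or reporter is annotated.

The construct provides inducible, moderate-level expression of the protease in yeast. The associated publication describes a multiplexed method for rapidly identifying viral protease inhibitors, suggesting this plasmid is one member of a set of protease expression constructs, although the record does not detail the assay readout.
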