Addgene plasmid #203495: pAG416GALL-SARS-CoV_3CL
Purpose: Expresses SARS-CoV 3CL protease from a GALL promoter with a URA3 marker
Depositing lab: Alejandro Chavez. Depositing organization: University of California, San Diego (UCSD). Publication: A multiplex method for rapidly identifying viral protease inhibitors. Hong SJ, Resnick SJ, Iketani S, Cha JW, Albert BA, Fazekas CT, Chang CW, Liu H, Dagan S, Abagyan MR, Fajtova P, Culbertson B, Brace B, Reddem ER, Forouhar F, Glickman JF, Balkovec JM, Stockwell BR, Shapiro L, O'Donoghue AJ, Sabo Y, Freundlich JS, Ho DD, Chavez A. Mol Syst Biol. 2025 Feb;21(2):158-172. doi: 10.1038/s44320-024-00082-1. Epub 2025 Jan 6. PubMed 39762652.
Backbone
  Vector backbone: pAG416GALL-ccdB-6stop
  Vector type: Yeast Expression
  Selectable markers: URA3
Growth in bacteria
  Bacterial resistance: Ampicillin, 100 μg/mL
  Growth temperature: 37°C
  Growth strain: DH5alpha
  Copy number: Unknown
Gene/Insert
  Gene/Insert name: SARS-CoV 3CL protease
  Entrez Gene: ORF1ab (a.k.a. sarsp1)
  Promoter: GALL
  Cloning method: Gateway Cloning
  Sequencing primers: 5′ aaatgcaaaaactgcataacca
Terms and licenses: Academic/Nonprofit Terms; Industry Terms: Not Available to Industry
How to cite: pAG416GALL-SARS-CoV_3CL was a gift from Alejandro Chavez (Addgene plasmid # 203495 ; http://n2t.net/addgene:203495 ; RRID:Addgene_203495)
